Addgene plasmid #36318: pcDNA-ZifCY3 (Ala4)
Depositing lab: Amy Palmer. Depositing organization: University of Colorado, Boulder. Publication: Genetically encoded sensors to elucidate spatial distribution of cellular zinc. Dittmer PJ, Miranda JG, Gorski JA, Palmer AE. J Biol Chem. 2009 Jun 12;284(24):16289-97. Epub 2009 Apr 10. 10.1074/jbc.M900501200 PubMed 19363034.
Backbone
  Vector backbone: pcDNA3'
  Backbone manufacturer: Invitrogen
  Backbone size w/o insert (bp): 5500
  Total vector size (bp): 7000
  Vector type: Mammalian Expression
  Selectable markers: Neomycin (select with G418)
Growth in bacteria
  Bacterial resistance: Ampicillin, 100 μg/mL
  Growth temperature: 37°C
  Growth strain: DH10B
  Copy number: High Copy
Gene/Insert
  Gene/Insert name: ZifCY3 genetically encoded Zn(II) sensor (alt name: Ala4)
  Species: Synthetic
  Insert size (bp): 1515
  Mutation: see comment
  Promoter: CMV
  Cloning method: Restriction Enzyme; 5′ cloning site BamHI (not destroyed); 3′ cloning site EcoRI (not destroyed)
  Sequencing primers: 5′ T7 Forward; 3′ BGH Reverse
Terms and licenses: Academic/Nonprofit Terms; Industry Terms: Not Available to Industry
Depositor comments: First generation genetically encoded, ratiometric, fluorescent biosensor. Zn(II)-binding domain derived from mammalian Zif268. The two cysteines and two histidines that coordinate Zn(II) have been mutated to alanines. This sensor does not bind Zn(II).
How to cite: pcDNA-ZifCY3 (Ala4) was a gift from Amy Palmer (Addgene plasmid # 36318 ; http://n2t.net/addgene:36318 ; RRID:Addgene_36318)
