[The description below was written by a language model from this plasmid's Addgene catalogue record.]
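Description:
pcDNA-ZifCY3 (Ala4) is a mammalian expression plasmid of about 7 kb, built on an Invitrogen pcDNA3-type backbone. It is propagated in E. coli as a high-copy plasmid under ampicillin selection. It also carries a neomycin resistance marker, so transfected mammalian cells can be selected with G418. The insert is roughly 1.5 kb, sits between retained BamHI and EcoRI sites, and is expressed from the CMV promoter, a strong constitutive promoter in most mammalian cell lines. The listed sequencing primers, T7 forward and BGH reverse, flank the cloning region.

The insert is a synthetic, first-generation genetically encoded Zn(II) sensor that gives a ratiometric fluorescence readout. Its metal-binding domain is derived from the mammalian zinc finger protein Zif268. In the Ala4 variant, the two cysteines and two histidines that normally coordinate Zn(II) have all been changed to alanine, and the depositor states that this sensor does not bind Zn(II). The record does not name the fluorescent proteins or describe the sensor's architecture. The "CY" in the name may refer to a cyan/yellow pair, but the record does not confirm this. No subcellular targeting signal or epitope tag is listed.

Because it cannot bind zinc, this construct is best suited as a negative control alongside functional ZifCY sensors in live-cell imaging of cellular zinc. It helps distinguish genuine zinc-dependent ratio changes from artefacts unrelated to metal binding. No feature table was provided, so this description rests on the catalogue fields alone.
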