>Addgene plasmid #36318 | pcDNA-ZifCY3 (Ala4) | addgene partial sequence | sequence record 47008 | T7 5'-TAATACGACTCACTATAGGG-3'
GGTACGAGCTCGGATCCCATGGTGAGCAAGGGCGAGGAGCTGTTCACCGGGNTGGTGCCCATCCTGGTCG
AGCTGGACGGCGACGTAAACGGCCACAGGTTCAGCGTGTCCGGCGAGGGCGAGGGCGATGCCACCTACGG
CAAGCTGACCCTGAAGTTCATCTGCACCACCGGCAAGCTGCCCGTGCCCTGGCCCACCCTCGTGACCACC
CTGACCTGGGGCGTGCAGTGCTTCAGCCGCTACCCCGACCACATGAAGCAGCACGACTTCTTCAAGTCCG
CCATGCCCGAAGGCTACGTCCAGGAGCGTACCATCTTCTTCAAGGACGACGGCAACTACAAGACCCGCGC
CGAGGTGAAGTTCGAGGGCGACACCCTGGTGAACCGCATCGAGCTGAAGGGCATCGACTTCAAGGAGGAC
GGCAACATCCTGGGGCACAAGCTGGAGTACAACTACATCAGCCACAACGTCTATATCACCGCCGACAAGC
AGAAGAACGGCATCAAGGCCCACTTCAAGATCCGCCACAACATCGAGGACGGCAGCGTGCAGCTCGCCGA
CCACTACCAGCAGAACACCCCCATCGGCGACGGCCCCGTGCTGCTGCCCGACAACCACTACCTGAGCACC
CAGTCCGCCCTGAGCAAAGACCCCAACGAGAAGCGCGATCACATGGTCCTGCTGGAGTTCGTGACCGCCG
CCCGCATGCATGAACGCCCATATGCTGCCCCTGTCGAGTCCGCCGATCGCCGCTTTTCTCGCTCGGATGA
GCTTACCCGCGCTATCCGCATCGCTACAGGCCAGAAGGAGCTCATGGTGAGCAAGGGCGAGGAGCT
