>Addgene plasmid #36318 | pcDNA-ZifCY3 (Ala4) | addgene partial sequence | sequence record 47265 | BGH-rev 5'-TAGAAGGCACAGTCGAGG-3'
TGGATATCTGCAGAATTCTTACTTGTAGAGCTCGTCCATGCCGAGAGTGATCCCGGCGGCGGTCACGAAC
TCCAGCAGGACCATGTGATCGCGCTTCTCGTTGGGGTCTTTGCTCAGGGCGGACTGGTAGCTCAGGTAGT
GGTTGTCGGGCAGCAGCACGGGGCCGTCGCCGATGGGGGTGTTCTGCTGGTAGTGGTCGGCGAGCTGCAC
GCTGCCGTCCTCGATGTTGTGGCGGATCTTGAAGTTCACCTTGATGCCGTTCTTCTGCTTGTCGGCCATG
ATATAGACGTTGTGGCTGTTGTAGTTGTACTCCAGCTTGTGCCCCAGGATGTTGCCGTCCTCCTTGAAGT
CGATGCCCTTCAGCTCGATGCGGTTCACCAGGGTGTCGCCCTCGAACTTCACCTCGGCGCGGGTCTTGTA
GTTGCCGTCGTCCTTGAAGAAGATGGTGCGCTCCTGGACGTAGCCTTCGGGCATGGCGGACTTGAAGAAG
TCGTGCTGCTTCATGTGGTCGGGGTAGCGGGCGAAGCACATCAGGCCGTAGCCGAAGGTGGTCACGAGGG
TGGGCCAGGGCACGGGCAGCTTGCCGGTGGTGCAGATGAACTTCAGGGTCAGCTTGCCGTAGGTGGCATC
GCCCTCGCCCTCGCCGGACACGCTGAACTTGTGGCCGTTTACGTCGCCGTCCAGCTCGACCAGGATGGGC
ACCACCCCGGTGAACAGCTCCTCGCCCTTGCTCACCATGAGCTCCTTCTGGCCTGTAGCGATGCGGATAG
CGCGGGTAAGCTCATCCGAGCGANAAAAGCGGCGATCGGCGGACTCGACAGGGG
